Addgene plasmid #31346: pBC1FG
Depositing lab: Aziz Sancar. Depositing organization: University of North Carolina at Chapel Hill. Publication: Biochemical analysis of the canonical model for the mammalian circadian clock. Ye R, Selby CP, Ozturk N, Annayev Y, Sancar A. J Biol Chem. 2011 Jul 22;286(29):25891-902. doi: 10.1074/jbc.M111.254680. Epub 2011 May 25. PubMed 21613214.
Backbone
  Vector backbone: pFastBacHTa
  Backbone manufacturer: Invitrogen
  Backbone size w/o insert (bp): 4856
  Vector type: Insect Expression
  Selectable markers: Gentamicin
Growth in bacteria
  Bacterial resistance: Ampicillin, 100 μg/mL
  Growth temperature: 37°C
  Growth strain: DH5alpha
  Copy number: High Copy
Gene/Insert
  Gene/Insert name: Cry1
  Species: M. musculus (mouse)
  Insert size (bp): 1845
  Entrez Gene: Cry1 (a.k.a. Phll1)
  Tag / fusion protein: His (N terminal on backbone); Flag (C terminal on insert)
  Cloning method: Restriction Enzyme; 5′ cloning site NcoI (not destroyed); 3′ cloning site EcoRI (not destroyed)
  Sequencing primers: 5′ n/a
Terms and licenses: Academic/Nonprofit Terms; Industry Terms: Not Available to Industry
How to cite: pBC1FG was a gift from Aziz Sancar (Addgene plasmid # 31346 ; http://n2t.net/addgene:31346 ; RRID:Addgene_31346)
