[The description below was written by a language model from this plasmid's Addgene catalogue record.]
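Description:
pBC1FG is an insect-cell expression construct built on the commercial pFastBacHTa backbone, a baculovirus donor (transfer) plasmid of about 4.9 kb without insert. It is maintained in standard E. coli cloning strains as a high-copy plasmid under ampicillin selection. The record also lists gentamicin as a selectable marker. In pFastBac-type vectors the gentamicin resistance gene travels with the expression cassette between Tn7 transposition arms, so it can be used to select bacmids that have received the cassette by site-specific transposition in a suitable bacmid-carrying E. coli host. No feature table accompanies the entry, so the individual backbone elements, including the promoter, are not explicitly documented. Vectors of this family generally drive the insert from the strong, very late baculoviral polyhedrin promoter.

The payload is mouse Cry1 (cryptochrome 1, also known as Phll1), an insert of roughly 1.85 kb cloned between NcoI and EcoRI sites, both of which are retained. The protein is expressed with an N-terminal His tag supplied by the backbone and a C-terminal Flag tag encoded within the insert. This arrangement allows metal-affinity and anti-Flag purification or detection, and sequential use of the two tags can enrich for full-length product.

The construct is intended for generating recombinant baculovirus to produce tagged mouse CRY1 in insect cells. The associated publication is a biochemical analysis of the canonical mammalian circadian clock model, which points to use of the purified protein in in vitro studies of clock components. The record does not describe specific assays.
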