>Addgene plasmid #31346 | pBC1FG | addgene partial sequence | sequence record 36420 | polyhedrin-fwd
TGTTTCGTACAGTTTTGTATAAAAAAACCTATAAATATTCCGGATTATTCATACCGTCCCACCATCGGGC
GCGGATCTCGGTCCGAAACCATGTCGTACTACCATCACCATCACCATCACGATTACGATATCCCAACGAC
CGAAAACCTGTATTTTCAGGGCGCCATGGGGGTGAACGCCGTGCACTGGTTCCGAAAGGGACTCCGGCTC
CACGACAACCCCGCCCTGAAGGAGTGCATCCAGGGCGCCGACACCATCCGCTGCGTCTATATCCTCGACC
CCTGGTTCGCCGGCTCTTCCAACGTGGGCATCAACAGGTGGCGATTTTTGCTTCAGTGTCTTGAGGATCT
TGATGCCAATCTACGAAAATTAAATTCTCGTCTGTTTGTGATTCGGGGACAGCCAGCTGATGTATTTCCC
AGGCTTTTCAAGGAATGGAACATCACTAAACTCTCAATTGAGTATGATTCTGAGCCTTTTGGGAAGGAAC
GAGATGCAGCTATCAAGAAGCTGGCTACTGAGGCTGGCGTGGAAGTCATCGTGCGCATTTCACATACACT
GTATGACCTGGACAAGATCATAGAACTCAATGGCGGACAGCCACCTCTAACATATAAAAGGTTTCAGACT
CTCGTCAGCAAGATGGAGCCACTGGAGATGCCAGCAGACACCATCACATCAGATGTGATAGGAAAGTGCA
TGACCCCTCTGTCTGATGACCATGATGAGAAATATGGCGTTCCTTCCCTGGAAGAGCTCGGCTTTGATAC
AGATGGCCTGTCCTCTGCAGTGTGGCCAGGAGGAGAAACTGAGGCACTTACACG
