>Addgene plasmid #31346 | pBC1FG | addgene partial sequence | sequence record 37847 | SV40pA-R 5'-GAAATTTGTGATGCTATTGC-3'
ATTCATTTTATGTTTCAGGTTCAGGGGGAGGTGTGGGAGGTTTTTTAAAGCAAGTAAAACCTCTACAAAT
GTGGTATGGCTGATTATGATCCTCTAGTACTTCTCGACAAGCTTGGTACCGCATGCCTCGAGACTGCAGG
CTCTAGATTCGAAAGCGGCCGCACTAGTTGAGCTCGTCGACGTAGGCCTTTGAATTCACTTGTCGTCATC
GTCTTTGTAGTCGTTACTGCTCTGCCGCTGGACTTTGGGGCCGACACTCTGGGCATCCTCTTCCTGACTA
GGACGCTTCCCACTGCTGAGGCCGGTGCCCGCGGAGCTTCTCCCTTGCTTGAGTGAGTGAGTCTGCTGAC
TGTCCCCGTGAGCATAGTGTAAAATACCACTTCCTTGAGAGCAATTTCCACCGCTACAGCTCGGGACGTT
CTCTCCAGGAGCATAGCCCATGAGCCCTCCATTCCCGCTGCTGCTACAACTCGGGACATTCTCTCCAGGA
GCATAGCCCATGAGCCCTCCATTCCCATTAGAGTTAGAAGGGACCGAGGCGAGAAGACCTAGCCCTCTGT
ACCGGGAAAGCTGCTGATAGATCTGCTTCATTCTTTCAATATTCAGTCTGCTTGCCTCAGCATGGTTCAC
CATCGGTTTGGGGTAATTAACTCCTATCAAACACTTGGCAACCTTCTGGATGCCTTCTGGTGCATTCCAA
GGATCGTAGATATATTTTGCAGGGAAGCCTCTTAGGACAG
